Addgene plasmid #148946: pT7-EGFP-C1-HsGIGYF1-W294A_AI
Purpose: Mammalian Expression of HsGIGYF1-W294A
Depositing lab: Elisa Izaurralde. Depositing organization: Max Planck Institute for Developmental Biology. Publication: Molecular basis for GIGYF-Me31B complex assembly in 4EHP-mediated translational repression. Peter D, Ruscica V, Bawankar P, Weber R, Helms S, Valkov E, Igreja C, Izaurralde E. Genes Dev. 2019 Oct 1;33(19-20):1355-1360. doi: 10.1101/gad.329219.119. Epub 2019 Aug 22. PubMed 31439631.
Backbone
  Vector backbone: Unknown
  Vector type: Mammalian Expression
Growth in bacteria
  Bacterial resistance: Kanamycin, 50 μg/mL
  Growth temperature: 37°C
  Growth strain: DH5alpha
  Copy number: High Copy
Gene/Insert
  Gene/Insert name: HsGIGYF1-W294A
  Species: H. sapiens (human)
  Entrez Gene: GIGYF1 (a.k.a. GYF1, PERQ1)
  Cloning method: Unknown
Terms and licenses: Academic/Nonprofit Terms; Industry Terms: Not Available to Industry
Depositor comments: sequence extracted from NCBI: NM_022574.4 or Uniprot.: O75420 Plasmids from this collection were made available to the research community and donated after the lab closed. Please note that the sequence provided by the depositing laboratory may be theoretical/predicted or based on Sanger sequencing results. There may be discrepancies between sequencing results obtained by Addgene and the depositor sequence. If an Addgene verified sequence is not available, please contact before placing your order to request that our lab fully sequence the plasmid.
How to cite: pT7-EGFP-C1-HsGIGYF1-W294A_AI was a gift from Elisa Izaurralde (Addgene plasmid # 148946 ; http://n2t.net/addgene:148946 ; RRID:Addgene_148946)
