[The description below was written by a language model from this plasmid's Addgene catalogue record and pLannotate feature annotations shown in this document.]
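Description:
pT7-EGFP-C1-HsGIGYF1-W294A_AI is a 7,883 nt mammalian expression plasmid encoding human GIGYF1 (also known as GYF1 or PERQ1) carrying a tryptophan-to-alanine substitution at position 294, fused to the C-terminus of EGFP. The catalogue entry lists the backbone as unknown, but the name and feature layout are consistent with an EGFP-C1-type vector into which a T7 promoter has been added. Expression in mammalian cells is driven by the human cytomegalovirus immediate early enhancer and promoter. A bacteriophage T7 promoter lies just upstream of the EGFP open reading frame, which would also permit transcription by T7 RNA polymerase. EGFP is followed by a short remnant of the multiple cloning site, then the GIGYF1 coding sequence, and the transcript is terminated by an SV40 polyadenylation signal.

The plasmid replicates in E. coli at high copy from a ColE1/pUC-type origin and also carries an f1 origin for single-stranded DNA production. A single NeoR/KanR (Tn5 aminoglycoside phosphotransferase) cassette is placed behind tandem bacterial (bla) and SV40 early promoters and ends with the HSV TK polyadenylation signal. It confers kanamycin resistance in bacteria and can provide G418 selection in mammalian cells. Several small annotated fragments (HIV-1 LTR, SV40 large T antigen, ble, bGH poly(A)) are probably incidental sequence matches rather than functional parts.

The record gives the purpose only as mammalian expression of the W294A mutant. The associated publication concerns GIGYF–Me31B complex assembly in 4EHP-mediated translational repression, so the construct was presumably used to test a GFP-tagged point mutant in that context. The specific effect of W294A is not stated. The depositor notes that the supplied sequence may be theoretical or based on Sanger reads.
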