Features (pLannotate 1.2.2; 18 found; start..end, strand, type, name):
     61..364     +  enhancer       CMV enhancer: human cytomegalovirus immediate early enhancer
    365..568     +  promoter       CMV promoter: human cytomegalovirus (CMV) immediate early promoter
    564..597     +  LTR            5' LTR (truncated) (fragment): truncated 5' long terminal repeat (LTR) from HIV-1
    613..631     +  promoter       T7 promoter: promoter for bacteriophage T7 RNA polymerase
    665..1381    +  CDS            EGFP: EGFP is a basic (constitutively fluorescent) green fluorescent protein published in 1996, derived from Aequorea victoria. It is reported to be a rapidly-maturing weak dimer with moderate acid sensitivity.
   1382..1402    +  misc_feature   MCS (fragment): multiple cloning site
   1403..4507    +  CDS            GIGYF1: GGYF1_HUMAN - Also known as CDS2, PERQ1. Experimental evidence at protein level: Swiss-Prot protein existence level 1. May act cooperatively with GRB10 to regulate tyrosine kinase receptor signaling. May increase IGF1 receptor phosphorylation under IGF1 stimulation as well as phosphorylation of IRS1 and SHC1 (By similarity). From Homo sapiens (Human).
   4511..4547    +  misc_feature   MCS (fragment): multiple cloning site
   4564..4648    +  CDS            large T antigen (fragment): large T antigen from SV40 (simian virus 40)
   4671..4792    +  polyA_signal   SV40 poly(A) signal: SV40 polyadenylation signal
   4826..5254    -  rep_origin     f1 ori (sequence partly withheld): f1 bacteriophage origin of replication; arrow indicates direction of (+) strand synthesis
   5281..5385    +  promoter       AmpR promoter: bla
   5387..5744    +  promoter       SV40 promoter: SV40 enhancer and early promoter
   5779..6573    +  CDS            NeoR/KanR: aminoglycoside phosphotransferase from Tn5; aph(3')-II (or nptII); confers resistance to neomycin, kanamycin, and G418 (Geneticin®)
   6594..6746    +  CDS            ble (fragment): BLE_KLEPN - Experimental evidence at protein level: Swiss-Prot protein existence level 1. Binding protein with a strong affinity to the bleomycin family of antibiotics. Binds to CL990; an antimitotic-antibiotic compound. From Klebsiella pneumoniae.
   6805..6852    +  polyA_signal   HSV TK poly(A) signal: herpes simplex virus thymidine kinase polyadenylation signal (Cole and Stacy, 1985)
   6943..6959    -  polyA_signal   bGH poly(A) signal (fragment): bovine growth hormone polyadenylation signal
   7181..7769    +  rep_origin     ori: high-copy-number ColE1/pMB1/pBR322/pUC origin of replication
>Addgene plasmid #148946 | pT7-EGFP-C1-HsGIGYF1-W294A_AI | depositor full sequence | sequence record 291394 | Full Sequence
TAGTTATTAATAGTAATCAATTACGGGGTCATTAGTTCATAGCCCATATATGGAGTTCCGCGTTACATAA
CTTACGGTAAATGGCCCGCCTGGCTGACCGCCCAACGACCCCCGCCCATTGACGTCAATAATGACGTATG
TTCCCATAGTAACGCCAATAGGGACTTTCCATTGACGTCAATGGGTGGAGTATTTACGGTAAACTGCCCA
CTTGGCAGTACATCAAGTGTATCATATGCCAAGTACGCCCCCTATTGACGTCAATGACGGTAAATGGCCC
GCCTGGCATTATGCCCAGTACATGACCTTATGGGACTTTCCTACTTGGCAGTACATCTACGTATTAGTCA
TCGCTATTACCATGGTGATGCGGTTTTGGCAGTACATCAATGGGCGTGGATAGCGGTTTGACTCACGGGG
ATTTCCAAGTCTCCACCCCATTGACGTCAATGGGAGTTTGTTTTGGCACCAAAATCAACGGGACTTTCCA
AAATGTCGTAACAACTCCGCCCCATTGACGCAAATGGGCGGTAGGCGTGTACGGTGGGAGGTCTATATAA
GCAGAGCTCTCTGGCTAACTAGAGAACCCACTGCTTACTGGCTTATCGAAATTAATACGACTCACTATAG
GGAGACCCAAGCTCTAGCGCTACCGGTCGCCACCATGGTGAGCAAGGGCGAGGAGCTGTTCACCGGGGTG
GTGCCCATCCTGGTCGAGCTGGACGGCGACGTAAACGGCCACAAGTTCAGCGTGTCCGGCGAGGGCGAGG
GCGATGCCACCTACGGCAAGCTGACCCTGAAGTTCATCTGCACCACCGGCAAGCTGCCCGTGCCCTGGCC
CACCCTCGTGACCACCCTGACCTACGGCGTGCAGTGCTTCAGCCGCTACCCCGACCACATGAAGCAGCAC
GACTTCTTCAAGTCCGCCATGCCCGAAGGCTACGTCCAGGAGCGCACCATCTTCTTCAAGGACGACGGCA
ACTACAAGACCCGCGCCGAGGTGAAGTTCGAGGGCGACACCCTGGTGAACCGCATCGAGCTGAAGGGCAT
CGACTTCAAGGAGGACGGCAACATCCTGGGGCACAAGCTGGAGTACAACTACAACAGCCACAACGTCTAT
ATCATGGCCGACAAGCAGAAGAACGGCATCAAGGTGAACTTCAAGATCCGCCACAACATCGAGGACGGCA
GCGTGCAGCTCGCCGACCACTACCAGCAGAACACCCCCATCGGCGACGGCCCCGTGCTGCTGCCCGACAA
CCACTACCTGAGCACCCAGTCCGCCCTGAGCAAAGACCCCAACGAGAAGCGCGATCACATGGTCCTGCTG
GAGTTCGTGACCGCCGCCGGGATCACTCTCGGCATGGACGAGCTGTACAAGTCCGGACTCAGATCTCGAG
CTATGGCAGCAGAGACACTCAACTTTGGGCCTGAGTGGCTCAGGGCCCTGTCCGGGGGCGGCAGCGTGGC
CTCCCCACCCCCGTCCCCTGCCATGCCCAAATACAAGCTGGCTGACTACCGTTATGGGCGAGAGGAAATG
CTGGCTCTCTACGTCAAGGAGAACAAGGTCCCGGAAGAGCTGCAGGACAAGGAGTTCGCCGCGGTGCTGC
AGGACGAGCCACTGCAGCCCCTGGCTCTGGAGCCGCTGACTGAGGAGGAACAGAGAAACTTCTCCCTGTC
AGTGAACAGCGTGGCTGTGCTGAGGCTGATGGGGAAAGGGGCTGGCCCCCCCCTGGCTGGCACCTCCCGA
GGCAGGGGCAGCACGCGGAGCCGAGGCCGCGGCCGTGGTGACAGCTGCTTTTACCAAAGAAGCATCGAAG
AAGGCGATGGGGCCTTTGGACGAAGCCCCCGGGAAATCCAGCGCAGCCAGAGCTGGGATGACAGAGGCGA
GAGGCGGTTTGAGAAGTCAGCAAGGCGGGATGGAGCACGATGTGGCTTTGAGGAGGGAGGGGCTGGCCCA
AGGAAGGAGCACGCCCGCTCAGACAGCGAGAACTGGCGCTCCCTACGGGAGGAACAGGAGGAGGAGGAGG
AGGGCAGCTGGAGGCTCGGAGCAGGGCCCCGGCGAGACGGCGACCGCTGGCGCTCCGCCAGCCCTGATGG
TGGTCCCCGCTCTGCTGGCTGGCGGGAACATGGGGAACGGCGGCGCAAGTTTGAATTTGATTTGCGAGGG
GATCGAGGAGGGTGTGGTGAAGAGGAGGGGCGGGGAGGGGGAGGCAGCTCTCACCTGCGGCGGTGCCGAG
CGCCTGAAGGCTTTGAGGAGGACAAGGATGGGCTCCCAGAGGCGTGCCTGGACGATGAGGATGAAGAAAT
GGGCACCTTTGATGCCTCTGGGGCCTTCTTGCCTCTCAAGAAGGGCCCCAAGGAGCCCATTCCTGAGGAG
CAGGAGCTGGACTTCCAAGGGTTGGAGGAGGAGGAGGAACCTTCCGAAGGGCTAGAGGAGGAAGGGCCTG
AGGCAGGTGGGAAAGAGCTGACCCCACTGCCTCCTCAGGAGGAGAAGTCCAGCTCCCCATCCCCACTGCC
CACCCTGGGCCCACTCTGGGGGACAAACGGGGATGGGGACGAAACTGCAGAGAAAGAGCCCCCAGCGGCC
GAAGATGATATTCGGGGGATCCAGCTGAGTCCCGGGGTGGGCTCCTCTGCTGGCCCACCCGGAGATCTGG
AGGATGATGAAGGCTTGAAGCACCTGCAGCAGGAGGCGGAGAAGCTGGTGGCCTCCCTGCAGGACAGCTC
CTTGGAGGAGGAGCAGTTCACGGCTGCCATGCAGACCCAGGGCCTGCGCCACTCTGCAGCCGCCACTGCC
CTCCCGCTCAGCCATGGGGCTGCCCGGAAGTGGTTCTACAAGGACCCACAGGGCGAGATCCAAGGCCCCT
TCACGACACAGGAGATGGCAGAGTGGTTCCAGGCCGGCTACTTTTCCATGTCACTGCTGGTGAAGCGGGG
CTGCGATGAGGGCTTCCAGCCGCTGGGCGAGGTGATCAAGATGTGGGGCCGCGTGCCCTTTGCCCCAGGG
CCCTCACCTCCCCCACTGCTGGGAAACATGGACCAGGAGCGGCTGAAGAAGCAACAGGAGCTGGCCGCGG
CGGCCTTGTACCAGCAGCTGCAGCACCAGCAGTTTCTCCAGCTGGTCAGCAGCCGCCAGCTCCCACAGTG
CGCGCTCCGAGAAAAGGCAGCTCTGGGGGACCTGACACCGCCACCACCGCCGCCGCCACAGCAGCAGCAG
CAGCAGCTCACGGCATTCCTGCAGCAGCTCCAGGCGCTCAAACCCCCCAGAGGCGGGGACCAGAACCTGC
TCCCGACGATGAGCCGGTCCTTGTCGGTGCCAGATTCGGGCCGCCTCTGGGACGTACATACCTCAGCCTC
ATCACAGTCAGGTGGTGAGGCCAGTCTTTGGGACATACCAATTAACTCTTCGACTCAGGGTCCAATTCTA
GAACAACTCCAGCTGCAACATAAATTCCAGGAGCGCAGAGAAGTGGAGCTCAGGGCGAAGCGGGAGGAAG
AGGAACGCAAGCGTCGAGAGGAGAAGCGCCGCCAGCAGCAGCAGGAGGAGCAGAAGCGGCGGCAGGAGGA
GGAAGAGCTGTTTCGGCGCAAGCACGTGCGGCAGCAGGAGCTATTGCTGAAGTTGCTACAGCAGCAGCAG
GCGGTCCCTGTGCCCCCCGCACCCAGCTCCCCGCCCCCACTCTGGGCTGGCCTGGCCAAGCAGGGGCTGT
CCATGAAGACGCTCCTGGAGTTGCAGCTGGAGGGCGAGCGGCAGCTGCACAAACAGCCCCCACCTCGGGA
GCCAGCTCGGGCCCAGGCCCCCAACCACCGAGTGCAGCTTGGGGGCCTGGGCACTGCCCCCCTGAACCAG
TGGGTGTCTGAGGCTGGGCCACTGTGGGGCGGGCCAGACAAGAGTGGGGGCGGCAGCAGCGGCCTGGGGC
TCTGGGAGGACACCCCCAAGAGCGGCGGGAGCCTGGTCCGTGGCCTCGGCCTGAAGAACAGCCGGAGCAG
CCCATCTCTCAGTGACTCATACAGCCACCTATCGGGTCGGCCCATTCGCAAAAAGACGGAGGAAGAAGAG
AAGCTGCTGAAGCTGCTGCAGGGCATTCCCAGGCCCCAGGACGGCTTCACCCAGTGGTGCGAGCAGATGC
TGCACACGCTGAGCGCCACGGGCAGCCTGGACGTGCCCATGGCTGTAGCGATCCTCAAGGAGGTGGAATC
CCCCTATGATGTCCACGATTATATCCGTTCCTGCCTGGGGGACACGCTGGAAGCCAAAGAATTTGCCAAA
CAATTCCTGGAGCGGAGGGCCAAGCAGAAAGCCAGCCAGCAGCGGCAGCAGCAGCAGGAGGCATGGCTGA
GCAGCGCCTCGCTGCAGACGGCCTTCCAGGCCAACCACAGCACCAAACTCGGCCCCGGGGAGGGCAGCAA
GGCCAAGAGGCGGGCACTGATGCTGCACTCAGACCCCAGCATCCTGGGGTACTCCCTGCACGGATCTTCT
GGTGAGATCGAGAGCGTGGATGACTACTGAGAATTCTGCAGTCGACGGTACCGCGGGCCCGGGATCCACC
GGATCTAGATAACTGATCATAATCAGCCATACCACATTTGTAGAGGTTTTACTTGCTTTAAAAAACCTCC
CACACCTCCCCCTGAACCTGAAACATAAAATGAATGCAATTGTTGTTGTTAACTTGTTTATTGCAGCTTA
TAATGGTTACAAATAAAGCAATAGCATCACAAATTTCACAAATAAAGCATTTTTTTCACTGCATTCTAGT
TGTGGTTTGTCCAAACTCATCAATGTATCTTAACGCGTAAATTGTAAGCGTTAATATTTTGTTAAAATTC
GCGTTAAATTTTTGTTAAATCAGCTCATTTTTTAACCAATAGGCCGAAATCGGCAAAATCCCTTATAAAT
CAAAAGAATAGACCGAGATAGGGT
[37 nt withheld, positions 4925-4961]
AAAGAACGTGGACTCCAACGTCAAAGG
[49 nt withheld, positions 4989-5037]
T
[91 nt withheld, positions 5039-5129]
G
[124 nt withheld, positions 5131-5254]
CAGGTGGCACTTTTCGGGGAAATGTGCGCGGAACCCCTATTTGTTTATTTTTCTAAATACATTCAAATAT
GTATCCGCTCATGAGACAATAACCCTGATAAATGCTTCAATAATATTGAAAAAGGAAGAGTCCTGAGGCG
GAAAGAACCAGCTGTGGAATGTGTGTCAGTTAGGGTGTGGAAAGTCCCCAGGCTCCCCAGCAGGCAGAAG
TATGCAAAGCATGCATCTCAATTAGTCAGCAACCAGGTGTGGAAAGTCCCCAGGCTCCCCAGCAGGCAGA
AGTATGCAAAGCATGCATCTCAATTAGTCAGCAACCATAGTCCCGCCCCTAACTCCGCCCATCCCGCCCC
TAACTCCGCCCAGTTCCGCCCATTCTCCGCCCCATGGCTGACTAATTTTTTTTATTTATGCAGAGGCCGA
GGCCGCCTCGGCCTCTGAGCTATTCCAGAAGTAGTGAGGAGGCTTTTTTGGAGGCCTAGGCTTTTGCAAA
GATCGATCAAGAGACAGGATGAGGATCGTTTCGCATGATTGAACAAGATGGATTGCACGCAGGTTCTCCG
GCCGCTTGGGTGGAGAGGCTATTCGGCTATGACTGGGCACAACAGACAATCGGCTGCTCTGATGCCGCCG
TGTTCCGGCTGTCAGCGCAGGGGCGCCCGGTTCTTTTTGTCAAGACCGACCTGTCCGGTGCCCTGAATGA
ACTGCAAGACGAGGCAGCGCGGCTATCGTGGCTGGCCACGACGGGCGTTCCTTGCGCAGCTGTGCTCGAC
GTTGTCACTGAAGCGGGAAGGGACTGGCTGCTATTGGGCGAAGTGCCGGGGCAGGATCTCCTGTCATCTC
ACCTTGCTCCTGCCGAGAAAGTATCCATCATGGCTGATGCAATGCGGCGGCTGCATACGCTTGATCCGGC
TACCTGCCCATTCGACCACCAAGCGAAACATCGCATCGAGCGAGCACGTACTCGGATGGAAGCCGGTCTT
GTCGATCAGGATGATCTGGACGAAGAGCATCAGGGGCTCGCGCCAGCCGAACTGTTCGCCAGGCTCAAGG
CGAGCATGCCCGACGGCGAGGATCTCGTCGTGACCCATGGCGATGCCTGCTTGCCGAATATCATGGTGGA
AAATGGCCGCTTTTCTGGATTCATCGACTGTGGCCGGCTGGGTGTGGCGGACCGCTATCAGGACATAGCG
TTGGCTACCCGTGATATTGCTGAAGAGCTTGGCGGCGAATGGGCTGACCGCTTCCTCGTGCTTTACGGTA
TCGCCGCTCCCGATTCGCAGCGCATCGCCTTCTATCGCCTTCTTGACGAGTTCTTCTGAGCGGGACTCTG
GGGTTCGAAATGACCGACCAAGCGACGCCCAACCTGCCATCACGAGATTTCGATTCCACCGCCGCCTTCT
ATGAAAGGTTGGGCTTCGGAATCGTTTTCCGGGACGCCGGCTGGATGATCCTCCAGCGCGGGGATCTCAT
GCTGGAGTTCTTCGCCCACCCTAGGGGGAGGCTAACTGAAACACGGAAGGAGACAATACCGGAAGGAACC
CGCGCTATGACGGCAATAAAAAGACAGAATAAAACGCACGGTGTTGGGTCGTTTGTTCATAAACGCGGGG
TTCGGTCCCAGGGCTGGCACTCTGTCGATACCCCACCGAGACCCCATTGGGGCCAATACGCCCGCGTTTC
TTCCTTTTCCCCACCCCACCCCCCAAGTTCGGGTGAAGGCCCAGGGCTCGCAGCCAACGTCGGGGCGGCA
GGCCCTGCCATAGCCTCAGGTTACTCATATATACTTTAGATTGATTTAAAACTTCATTTTTAATTTAAAA
GGATCTAGGTGAAGATCCTTTTTGATAATCTCATGACCAAAATCCCTTAACGTGAGTTTTCGTTCCACTG
AGCGTCAGACCCCGTAGAAAAGATCAAAGGATCTTCTTGAGATCCTTTTTTTCTGCGCGTAATCTGCTGC
TTGCAAACAAAAAAACCACCGCTACCAGCGGTGGTTTGTTTGCCGGATCAAGAGCTACCAACTCTTTTTC
CGAAGGTAACTGGCTTCAGCAGAGCGCAGATACCAAATACTGTCCTTCTAGTGTAGCCGTAGTTAGGCCA
CCACTTCAAGAACTCTGTAGCACCGCCTACATACCTCGCTCTGCTAATCCTGTTACCAGTGGCTGCTGCC
AGTGGCGATAAGTCGTGTCTTACCGGGTTGGACTCAAGACGATAGTTACCGGATAAGGCGCAGCGGTCGG
GCTGAACGGGGGGTTCGTGCACACAGCCCAGCTTGGAGCGAACGACCTACACCGAACTGAGATACCTACA
GCGTGAGCTATGAGAAAGCGCCACGCTTCCCGAAGGGAGAAAGGCGGACAGGTATCCGGTAAGCGGCAGG
GTCGGAACAGGAGAGCGCACGAGGGAGCTTCCAGGGGGAAACGCCTGGTATCTTTATAGTCCTGTCGGGT
TTCGCCACCTCTGACTTGAGCGTCGATTTTTGTGATGCTCGTCAGGGGGGCGGAGCCTATGGAAAAACGC
CAGCAACGCGGCCTTTTTACGGTTCCTGGCCTTTTGCTGGCCTTTTGCTCACATGTTCTTTCCTGCGTTA
TCCCCTGATTCTGTGGATAACCGTATTACCGCCATGCAT
